Addgene plasmid #248848: GST-tag ARIH2 binding E2 variant L3A2-5
Purpose: N-term GST tag E2 variant selected for ARIH2
Depositing lab: Brenda Schulman. Depositing organization: Max Planck Institute of Biochemistry. Publication: E2 variants for probing E3 ubiquitin ligase activities. Du J, Andree GA, Horn-Ghetko D, Stier L, Singh J, Kostrhon S, Kiss L, Mann M, Sidhu SS, Schulman BA. Proc Natl Acad Sci U S A. 2026 Jan 6;123(1):e2524899122. doi: 10.1073/pnas.2524899122. Epub 2026 Jan 2. PubMed 41481455.
Backbone
  Vector backbone: pGEX
  Vector type: Bacterial Expression
Growth in bacteria
  Bacterial resistance: Ampicillin, 100 μg/mL
  Growth temperature: 37°C
  Growth strain: DH5alpha
  Copy number: High Copy
Gene/Insert
  Gene/Insert name: GST-L3A2-5
  Species: Synthetic
  Insert size (bp): 465
  Tag / fusion protein: GST (N terminal on insert); Avi (C terminal on insert)
  Cloning method: Gibson Cloning
Terms and licenses: Academic/Nonprofit Terms; Industry Terms: Not Available to Industry
Depositor comments: Please note that our sequencing results differ from the full sequence information provided by the depositing laboratory; specifically, we identified a frameshift mutation at amino acid #19 in the LacZa ORF in the pGEX backbone. The depositor confirms that this change is not known to affect plasmid function.
How to cite: GST-tag ARIH2 binding E2 variant L3A2-5 was a gift from Brenda Schulman (Addgene plasmid # 248848 ; http://n2t.net/addgene:248848 ; RRID:Addgene_248848)
