[The description below was written by a language model from this plasmid's Addgene catalogue record and pLannotate feature annotations shown in this document.]
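Description:
GST-tag ARIH2 binding E2 variant L3A2-5 is a pGEX-based bacterial expression plasmid (about 5.5 kb in the annotated sequence) for producing a GST-fused engineered ubiquitin-conjugating enzyme in E. coli. It is maintained through a high-copy ColE1/pMB1-type origin and selected with ampicillin via the β-lactamase gene and its native promoter. As in other pGEX vectors, expression is driven by the hybrid tac promoter followed by a lac operator. The plasmid also carries its own lacI gene, so the lac repressor keeps transcription off until it is relieved with IPTG.

The open reading frame begins with Schistosoma japonicum glutathione S-transferase, followed by a TEV protease recognition site (annotated as a fragment) and then the insert, a 465 bp synthetic sequence that the annotation matches to human UBE2L3 (UBCH7). UBE2L3 is an E2 that works with HECT-type and RBR-family E3 ligases. According to the record, L3A2-5 is an E2 variant selected for binding the RBR ligase ARIH2, and the associated study concerns E2 variants as probes of E3 ligase activity. The specific substitutions in the variant are not listed. The catalogue also records a C-terminal Avi tag, a short peptide substrate for site-specific biotinylation by BirA, although this was not picked up in the feature table. GST allows glutathione-affinity purification or pull-downs, and the TEV site would allow removal of the tag.

The backbone retains a lac promoter/lacZα segment. Repository sequencing found a frameshift at residue 19 of this lacZα reading frame relative to the depositor's sequence, and the depositor states this is not known to affect plasmid function. The sequence record behind the feature table is itself labelled as an incorrect repository sequencing result.
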