Features (pLannotate 1.2.2; 18 found; start..end, strand, type, name):
      1..654     +  CDS            GST26_SCHJA: Experimental evidence at protein level: Swiss-Prot protein existence level 1. GST isoenzymes appear to play a central role in the parasite detoxification system. Other functions are also suspected including a role in increasing the solubility of haematin in the parasite gut. From Schistosoma japonicum (Blood fluke).
    661..680     +  CDS            TEV site (fragment): tobacco etch virus (TEV) protease recognition and cleavage site
    691..1149    +  CDS            UBE2L3: UB2L3_HUMAN - Also known as UBCE7, UBCH7. Experimental evidence at protein level: Swiss-Prot protein existence level 1. Ubiquitin-conjugating enzyme E2 that specifically acts with HECT-type and RBR family E3 ubiquitin-protein ligases. Does not function with most RING-containing E3 ubiquitin-protein ligases because it lacks intrinsic E3-independent reactivity with lysine: in contrast, it has activity with the RBR family E3 enzymes, such as PRKN and ARIH1, that function like RING-HECT hybrids. Accepts ubiquitin from the E1 complex and catalyzes its covalent attachment to other proteins. In vitro
   1225..1264    +  CDS            rop (fragment): Rop protein, which maintains plasmids at low copy number; rop
   1366..1406    +  misc_feature   bom (fragment): basis of mobility region from pBR322
   1511..1615    +  promoter       AmpR promoter: bla
   1616..2476    +  CDS            AmpR: β-lactamase; bla; confers resistance to ampicillin, carbenicillin, and related antibiotics
   2647..3235    +  rep_origin     ori: high-copy-number ColE1/pMB1/pBR322/pUC origin of replication
   3421..3472    -  misc_feature   bom (fragment): basis of mobility region from pBR322
   3479..3556    +  promoter       lacI promoter: lacI
   3557..4639    +  CDS            lacI: lac repressor; lacI; The lac repressor binds to the lac operator to inhibit transcription in E. coli. This inhibition can be relieved by adding lactose or isopropyl-β-D-thiogalactopyranoside (IPTG).
   4652..4673    +  protein_bind   CAP binding site: CAP binding activates transcription in the presence of cAMP. E. coli catabolite activator protein
   4688..4718    +  promoter       lac promoter: promoter for the E. coli lac operon
   4726..4742    +  protein_bind   lac operator: The lac repressor binds to the lac operator to inhibit transcription in E. coli. This inhibition can be relieved by adding lactose or isopropyl-β-D-thiogalactopyranoside (IPTG). lac repressor encoded by lacI
   4762..4934    +  CDS            lacZα: LacZα fragment of β-galactosidase; lacZ fragment
   5198..5314    -  CDS            yciV (fragment): RNAAM_ECOLI - Also known as trpH From Escherichia coli (strain K12).
   5390..5418    +  promoter       tac promoter: strong E. coli promoter; hybrid between the trp and lac UV5 promoters
   5426..5442    +  protein_bind   lac operator: The lac repressor binds to the lac operator to inhibit transcription in E. coli. This inhibition can be relieved by adding lactose or isopropyl-β-D-thiogalactopyranoside (IPTG). lac repressor encoded by lacI
>Addgene plasmid #248848 | GST-tag ARIH2 binding E2 variant L3A2-5 | addgene full sequence | sequence record 496814 | Incorrect Addgene NGS Result
ATGTCCCCTATACTAGGTTATTGGAAAATTAAGGGCCTTGTGCAACCCACTCGACTTCTTTTGGAATATC
TTGAAGAAAAATATGAAGAGCATTTGTATGAGCGCGATGAAGGTGATAAATGGCGAAACAAAAAGTTTGA
ATTGGGTTTGGAGTTTCCCAATCTTCCTTATTATATTGATGGTGATGTTAAATTAACACAGTCTATGGCC
ATCATACGTTATATAGCTGACAAGCACAACATGTTGGGTGGTTGTCCAAAAGAGCGTGCAGAGATTTCAA
TGCTTGAAGGAGCGGTTTTGGATATTAGATACGGTGTTTCGAGAATTGCATATAGTAAAGACTTTGAAAC
TCTCAAAGTTGATTTTCTTAGCAAGCTACCTGAAATGCTGAAAATGTTCGAAGATCGTTTATGTCATAAA
ACATATTTAAATGGTGATCATGTAACCCATCCTGACTTCATGTTGTATGACGCTCTTGATGTTGTTTTAT
ACATGGACCCAATGTGCCTGGATGCGTTCCCAAAATTAGTTTGTTTTAAAAAACGTATTGAAGCTATCCC
ACAAATTGATAAGTACTTGAAATCCAGCAAGTATATAGCATGGCCTTTGCAGGGCTGGCAAGCCACGTTT
GGTGGTGGCGACCATCCTCCAAAATCGGATGAAAACCTGTATTTTCAGGGATCCATGGTGGCGGCCCCGA
GGAGGCTGACGATTGAGCTTGAAGAAATCCGCAAAGCAGGGATGAAAAACTTCCGTAACATCCAGGTTGA
TGAAGCTAATTTATTGACTTGGCAAGGGCTTATTGTTCCTGACAACCCTCCATATGATAAGGGAGCCTTC
AGAATCGAAATCAACTTTCCAGCAGAGTACCCATTCAAACCACCGAAGATCACATTTAAAACAAAGATCT
ATCACCCAAACATCGACGAAAAGGGGCAGGTCTGTCTGCCAGTAATTAGTGCCGAAAACTGGAAGCCAGC
AACCAAAACCGACCAAGTAATCCAGTCCCTCATAGCACTGGTGAATGACCCCCAGCCTGAGCACCCGCTT
CGGGCTGACCTAGCTGAAGAATACTCTAAGGACCGTAAAAAATTCGCAAAGAATGCTGAAGAGTTTACAA
AGAAATATGGGGAAAAGCGACCTGTGGACGGTCTTAACGACATCTTCGAGGCTCAAAAGATTGAATGGCA
TGAATAAGCGGCCGCATAGTGACTGACTGACGATCTGCCTCGCGCGTTTCGGTGATGACGGTGAAAACCT
CTGACACATGCAGCTCCCGGAGACGGTCACAGCTTGTCTGTAAGCGGATGCCGGGAGCAGACAAGCCCGT
CAGGGCGCGTCAGCGGGTGTTGGCGGGTGTCGGGGCGCAGCCATGACCCAGTCACGTAGCGATAGCGGAG
TGTATAATTCTTGAAGACGAAAGGGCCTCGTGATACGCCTATTTTTATAGGTTAATGTCATGATAATAAT
GGTTTCTTAGACGTCAGGTGGCACTTTTCGGGGAAATGTGCGCGGAACCCCTATTTGTTTATTTTTCTAA
ATACATTCAAATATGTATCCGCTCATGAGACAATAACCCTGATAAATGCTTCAATAATATTGAAAAAGGA
AGAGTATGAGTATTCAACATTTCCGTGTCGCCCTTATTCCCTTTTTTGCGGCATTTTGCCTTCCTGTTTT
TGCTCACCCAGAAACGCTGGTGAAAGTAAAAGATGCTGAAGATCAGTTGGGTGCACGAGTGGGTTACATC
GAACTGGATCTCAACAGCGGTAAGATCCTTGAGAGTTTTCGCCCCGAAGAACGTTTTCCAATGATGAGCA
CTTTTAAAGTTCTGCTATGTGGCGCGGTATTATCCCGTGTTGACGCCGGGCAAGAGCAACTCGGTCGCCG
CATACACTATTCTCAGAATGACTTGGTTGAGTACTCACCAGTCACAGAAAAGCATCTTACGGATGGCATG
ACAGTAAGAGAATTATGCAGTGCTGCCATAACCATGAGTGATAACACTGCGGCCAACTTACTTCTGACAA
CGATCGGAGGACCGAAGGAGCTAACCGCTTTTTTGCACAACATGGGGGATCATGTAACTCGCCTTGATCG
TTGGGAACCGGAGCTGAATGAAGCCATACCAAACGACGAGCGTGACACCACGATGCCTGCAGCAATGGCA
ACAACGTTGCGCAAACTATTAACTGGCGAACTACTTACTCTAGCTTCCCGGCAACAATTAATAGACTGGA
TGGAGGCGGATAAAGTTGCAGGACCACTTCTGCGCTCGGCCCTTCCGGCTGGCTGGTTTATTGCTGATAA
ATCTGGAGCCGGTGAGCGTGGGTCTCGCGGTATCATTGCAGCACTGGGGCCAGATGGTAAGCCCTCCCGT
ATCGTAGTTATCTACACGACGGGGAGTCAGGCAACTATGGATGAACGAAATAGACAGATCGCTGAGATAG
GTGCCTCACTGATTAAGCATTGGTAACTGTCAGACCAAGTTTACTCATATATACTTTAGATTGATTTAAA
ACTTCATTTTTAATTTAAAAGGATCTAGGTGAAGATCCTTTTTGATAATCTCATGACCAAAATCCCTTAA
CGTGAGTTTTCGTTCCACTGAGCGTCAGACCCCGTAGAAAAGATCAAAGGATCTTCTTGAGATCCTTTTT
TTCTGCGCGTAATCTGCTGCTTGCAAACAAAAAAACCACCGCTACCAGCGGTGGTTTGTTTGCCGGATCA
AGAGCTACCAACTCTTTTTCCGAAGGTAACTGGCTTCAGCAGAGCGCAGATACCAAATACTGTCCTTCTA
GTGTAGCCGTAGTTAGGCCACCACTTCAAGAACTCTGTAGCACCGCCTACATACCTCGCTCTGCTAATCC
TGTTACCAGTGGCTGCTGCCAGTGGCGATAAGTCGTGTCTTACCGGGTTGGACTCAAGACGATAGTTACC
GGATAAGGCGCAGCGGTCGGGCTGAACGGGGGGTTCGTGCACACAGCCCAGCTTGGAGCGAACGACCTAC
ACCGAACTGAGATACCTACAGCGTGAGCTATGAGAAAGCGCCACGCTTCCCGAAGGGAGAAAGGCGGACA
GGTATCCGGTAAGCGGCAGGGTCGGAACAGGAGAGCGCACGAGGGAGCTTCCAGGGGGAAACGCCTGGTA
TCTTTATAGTCCTGTCGGGTTTCGCCACCTCTGACTTGAGCGTCGATTTTTGTGATGCTCGTCAGGGGGG
CGGAGCCTATGGAAAAACGCCAGCAACGCGGCCTTTTTACGGTTCCTGGCCTTTTGCTGGCCTTTTGCTC
ACATGTTCTTTCCTGCGTTATCCCCTGATTCTGTGGATAACCGTATTACCGCCTTTGAGTGAGCTGATAC
CACTCGCCGCAGCCGAACGACCGAGCGCAGCGAGTCAGTGAGCGAGGAAGCGGAAGAGCGCCTGATGCGG
TATTTTCTCCTTACGCATCTGTGCGGTATTTCACACCGCATAAATTCCGACACCATCGAATGGCGCAAAA
CCTTTCGCGGTATGGCATGATAGCGCCCGGAAGAGAGTCAATTCAGGGTGGTGAATGTGAAACCAGTAAC
GTTATACGATGTCGCAGAGTATGCCGGTGTCTCTTATCAGACCGTTTCCCGCGTGGTGAACCAGGCCAGC
CACGTTTCTGCGAAAACGCGGGAAAAAGTGGAAGCGGCGATGGCGGAGCTGAATTACATTCCCAACCGCG
TGGCACAACAACTGGCGGGCAAACAGTCGTTGCTGATTGGCGTTGCCACCTCCAGTCTGGCCCTGCACGC
GCCGTCGCAAATTGTCGCGGCGATTAAATCTCGCGCCGATCAACTGGGTGCCAGCGTGGTGGTGTCGATG
GTAGAACGAAGCGGCGTCGAAGCCTGTAAAGCGGCGGTGCACAATCTTCTCGCGCAACGCGTCAGTGGGC
TGATCATTAACTATCCGCTGGATGACCAGGATGCCATTGCTGTGGAAGCTGCCTGCACTAATGTTCCGGC
GTTATTTCTTGATGTCTCTGACCAGACACCCATCAACAGTATTATTTTCTCCCATGAAGACGGTACGCGA
CTGGGCGTGGAGCATCTGGTCGCATTGGGTCACCAGCAAATCGCGCTGTTAGCGGGCCCATTAAGTTCTG
TCTCGGCGCGTCTGCGTCTGGCTGGCTGGCATAAATATCTCACTCGCAATCAAATTCAGCCGATAGCGGA
ACGGGAAGGCGACTGGAGTGCCATGTCCGGTTTTCAACAAACCATGCAAATGCTGAATGAGGGCATCGTT
CCCACTGCGATGCTGGTTGCCAACGATCAGATGGCGCTGGGCGCAATGCGCGCCATTACCGAGTCCGGGC
TGCGCGTTGGTGCGGATATCTCGGTAGTGGGATACGACGATACCGAAGACAGCTCATGTTATATCCCGCC
GTTAACCACCATCAAACAGGATTTTCGCCTGCTGGGGCAAACCAGCGTGGACCGCTTGCTGCAACTCTCT
CAGGGCCAGGCGGTGAAGGGCAATCAGCTGTTGCCCGTCTCACTGGTGAAAAGAAAAACCACCCTGGCGC
CCAATACGCAAACCGCCTCTCCCCGCGCGTTGGCCGATTCATTAATGCAGCTGGCACGACAGGTTTCCCG
ACTGGAAAGCGGGCAGTGAGCGCAACGCAATTAATGTAAGTTAGCTCACTCATTAGGCACCCCAGGCTTT
ACACTTTATGCTTCCGGCTCGTATGTTGTGTGGAATTGTGAGCGGATAACAATTTAACACAGGAAACAGC
TATGACCATGATTACGGATTCACTGGCCGTCGTTTTACAACGTCGTGACTGGGAAACCCTGGCGTTACCC
AACTTAATCGCCTTGCAGCACATCCCCCTTTCGCCAGCTGGCGTAATAGCGAAGAGGCCCGCACCGATCG
CCCTTCCCAACAGTTGCGCAGCCTGAATGGCGAATGGCGCTTTGCCTGGTTTCCGGCACCAGAAGCGGTG
CCGGAAAGCTGGCTGGAGTGCGATCTTCCTGAGGCCGATACTGTCGTCGTCCCCTCAAACTGGCAGATGC
ACGGTTACGATGCGCCCATCTACACCAACGTGACCTATCCCATTACGGTCAATCCGCCGTTTGTTCCCAC
GGAGAATCCGACGGGTTGTTACTCGCTCACATTTAATGTTGATGAAAGCTGGCTACAGGAAGGCCAGACG
CGAATTATTTTTGATGGCGTTGGAATTAGCTTATCGACTGCACGGTGCACCAATGCTTCTGGCGTCAGGC
AGCCATCGGAAGCTGTGGTATGGCTGTGCAGGTCGTAAATCACTGCATAATTCGTGTCGCTCAAGGCGCA
CTCCCGTTCTGGATAATGTTTTTTGCGCCGACATCATAACGGTTCTGGCAAATATTCTGAAATGAGCTGT
TGACAATTAATCATCGGCTCGTATAATGTGTGGAATTGTGAGCGGATAACAATTTCACACAGGAAACAGT
ATTC
