>Addgene plasmid #248848 | GST-tag ARIH2 binding E2 variant L3A2-5 | depositor partial sequence | sequence record 497973 | GST-tag ARIH2 binding E2 variant L3A2-5  (5'Gex_Fwd)
CATCCTCCAAAATCGGATGAAAACCTGTATTTTCAGGGATCCATGGTGGCGGCCCCGAGGAGGCTGACGA
TTGAGCTTGAAGAAATCCGCAAAGCAGGGATGAAAAACTTCCGTAACATCCAGGTTGATGAAGCTAATTT
ATTGACTTGGCAAGGGCTTATTGTTCCTGACAACCCTCCATATGATAAGGGAGCCTTCAGAATCGAAATC
AACTTTCCAGCAGAGTACCCATTCAAACCACCGAAGATCACATTTAAAACAAAGATCTATCACCCAAACA
TCGACGAAAAGGGGCAGGTCTGTCTGCCAGTAATTAGTGCCGAAAACTGGAAGCCAGCAACCAAAACCGA
CCAAGTAATCCAGTCCCTCATAGCACTGGTGAATGACCCCCAGCCTGAGCACCCGCTTCGGGCTGACCTA
GCTGAAGAATACTCTAAGGACCGTAAAAAATTCGCAAAGAATGCTGAAGAGTTTACAAAGAAATATGGGG
AAAAGCGACCTGTGGACGGTCTTAACGACATCTTCGAGGCTCAAAAGATTGAATGGCATGAATAAGCGGC
CGCATAGTGACTGACTGACGATCTGCCTCGCGCGTTTCGGTGATGACGGTGAAAACCTCTGACACATGCA
GCTCCCGGAGACGGTCACAGCTTGTCTGTAAGCGGATGCCGGGAGCAGACAAGCCCGTCAGGGCGCGTCA
GCGGGTGTTGGCGGGTGTCGGGGCGCAGCCATGACCCAGTCACGTAGCGATAGCGGAGTGTATAATTCTT
GAAGACGAAAGGGCCTCGTGATACGCCTATTTTTATAGGTTAATGTCATGATAATAATGGTTTCTTAGAC
GTCAGGTGGCACTTTTCGGGGAAATGTGCGCGGAACCCCTATTTGTTTATTTTTCTAAATACATTCAAAT
ATGTATCCGCTCATGAGACAATAACCCTGATAAATGCTTCAATAATATTGAAAAAGGAAGAGTATGAGTA
TTCAACATTTCCGTGTCGCCCTTATTCCCTTTTTTGCGGCATTTTGCCTTCCTGTTTTTGCTCACCAGAA
ACGCTGGTGAAAGTAAAAGATGCTGAAGATCAGTTGGTGCCACGAGTGGGTTACATCGAACTGGATCTCA
AAGCGGTAAGATCCTTGAGAGTTTCGCCC
